Addgene plasmid #115095: RLK7/KUK2 C12_pECIA2
Purpose: Bait vector RLK7/KUK2 C12_pECIA2 should be used with prey vector RLK7/KUK2 C12_pECIA14.
Depositing lab: Youssef Belkhadir. Depositing organization: Gregor Mendel Institute of Molecular Plant Biology. Publication: An extracellular network of Arabidopsis leucine-rich repeat receptor kinases. Smakowska-Luzan E, Mott GA, Parys K, Stegmann M, Howton TC, Layeghifard M, Neuhold J, Lehner A, Kong J, Grunwald K, Weinberger N, Satbhai SB, Mayer D, Busch W, Madalinski M, Stolt-Bergner P, Provart NJ, Mukhtar MS, Zipfel C, Desveaux D, Guttman DS, Belkhadir Y. Nature. 2018 Jan 18;553(7688):342-346. doi: 10.1038/nature25184. Epub 2018 Jan 10. PubMed 29320478.
Backbone
  Vector backbone: pECIA2
  Backbone manufacturer: Chris Garcia (Addgene plasmid # 47032)
  Vector type: Insect Expression
Growth in bacteria
  Bacterial resistance: Ampicillin, 100 μg/mL
  Growth temperature: 37°C
  Growth strain: DH5alpha
  Copy number: High Copy
Gene/Insert
  Gene/Insert name: AT1G09970
  Species: A. thaliana (mustard weed)
  Promoter: Metallothionein (Copper-Inducible)
  Tag / fusion protein: Fc, V5 and hexahistidine tags (C terminal on backbone)
  Cloning method: Ligation Independent Cloning
Terms and licenses: Academic/Nonprofit Terms; Industry Terms: Not Available to Industry
Depositor comments: Plasmid for secreted expression in Drosophila cell culture by induction via CuSO4. Insert is an extracellular domain of indicated LRR-RK, C-terminally tagged with Fc, V5 and hexahistidine tags. Insert Protein Sequence: SSDDLQVLLKLKSSFADSNLAVFDSWKLNSGIGPCSFIGVTCNSRGNVTEIDLSRRGLSGNFPFDSVCEIQSLEKLSLGFNSLSGIIPSDLKNCTSLKYLDLGNNLFSGAFPEFSSLNQLQFLYLNNSAFSGVFPWKSLRNATSLVVLSLGDNPFDATADFPVEVVSLKKLSWLYLSNCSIAGKIPPAIGDLTELRNLEISDSGLTGEIPSEISKLTNLWQLELYNNSLTGKLPTGFGNLKNLTYLDASTNLLQGDLSELRSLTNLVSLQMFENEFSGEIPLEFGEFKDLVNLSLYTNKLTGSLPQGLGSLADFDFIDASENLLTGPIPPDMCKNGKMKALLLLQNNLTGSIPESYANCLTLQRFRVSENNLNGTVPAGLWGLPKLEIIDIEMNNFEGPITADIKNGKMLGALYLGFNKLSDELPEEIGDTESLTKVELNNNRFTGKIPSSIGKLKGLSSLKMQSNGFSGEIPDSIGSCSMLSDVNMAQNSISGEIPHTLGSLPTLNALNLSDNKLSGRIPESLSSLRLSLLDLSNNRLSGRIPLSLSSYNGSFNGNPGLCSTTIKSFNRCINPSRS
How to cite: RLK7/KUK2 C12_pECIA2 was a gift from Youssef Belkhadir (Addgene plasmid # 115095 ; http://n2t.net/addgene:115095 ; RRID:Addgene_115095)
