[The description below was written by a language model from this plasmid's Addgene catalogue record and pLannotate feature annotations shown in this document.]
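Description:
RLK7/KUK2 C12_pECIA2 is a roughly 6 kb insect-cell expression plasmid built on the pECIA2 backbone, designed for secreted production of a plant receptor ectodomain in Drosophila cell culture. In E. coli it is maintained as a high-copy plasmid through a ColE1/pUC-type origin and selected with ampicillin via the β-lactamase gene. Small remnants of lac regulatory elements, lacZα, rop and bom reflect its pUC/pBR322 ancestry and have no evident functional role in the design.

The expression cassette is driven by the Drosophila metallothionein promoter, which is switched on by adding copper sulfate. Downstream, a Drosophila BiP signal sequence directs the product into the secretory pathway. It is followed by the extracellular leucine-rich repeat domain of the Arabidopsis thaliana receptor kinase RLK7 (AT1G09970), which was inserted by ligation-independent cloning. RLK7 is annotated as a receptor for the PIP1 defense peptide, with roles in pattern-triggered immunity, seed germination and oxidative stress tolerance. The ectodomain is fused at its C terminus to a human IgG1 Fc fragment, a V5 epitope and a hexahistidine tag. The His tag is stated by the depositor but is not separately annotated in the feature table. An SV40 polyadenylation signal lies after the cassette, although the annotation places it on the opposite strand.

The construct serves as the "bait" in an extracellular interaction assay and is meant to be paired with prey proteins expressed from the companion pECIA14 vector series, such as the matching RLK7 prey. The Fc and epitope tags presumably allow capture and detection of the secreted bait. It belongs to a collection used to map pairwise interactions among the ectodomains of Arabidopsis leucine-rich repeat receptor kinases.
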