Features (pLannotate 1.2.2; 18 found; start..end, strand, type, name):
     23..449     +  promoter       MT promoter: Drosophila metallothionein promoter
    467..520     +  sig_peptide    BiP signal sequence: Drosophila BiP signal sequence
    521..2251    +  CDS            RLK7 (fragment): RLK7_ARATH - Experimental evidence at protein level: Swiss-Prot protein existence level 1. Plays a role in pattern-triggered immunity (PTI) signaling induced by pathogen-associated molecular patterns (PAMPs). Acts as a receptor for PIP1 defense peptide. PIP1 is an endogenous secreted peptide that acts as elicitor of immune response and positive regulator of defense response (PubMed:25188390). Involved in the control of seed germination speed, in tolerance to oxidative stress and in maintaining seed longevity (PubMed:20811905). From Arabidopsis thaliana (Mouse-ear cress).
   2282..2962    +  CDS            IGHG1 (fragment): IGHG1_HUMAN - Experimental evidence at protein level: Swiss-Prot protein existence level 1. Constant region of immunoglobulin heavy chains. Immunoglobulins, also known as antibodies, are membrane-bound or secreted glycoproteins produced by B lymphocytes. In the recognition phase of humoral immunity, the membrane-bound immunoglobulins serve as receptors which, upon binding of a specific antigen, trigger the clonal expansion and differentiation of B lymphocytes into immunoglobulins- secreting plasma cells. Secreted immunoglobulins mediate the effector phase of humoral immunity, which results in
   2981..3022    +  CDS            V5 tag: epitope tag from simian virus 5
   3122..3256    -  polyA_signal   SV40 poly(A) signal: SV40 polyadenylation signal
   3279..3363    -  CDS            large T antigen (fragment): large T antigen from SV40 (simian virus 40)
   3363..3387    +  misc_feature   MCS (fragment): pUC18/19 multiple cloning site
   3424..3440    -  protein_bind   lac operator: The lac repressor binds to the lac operator to inhibit transcription in E. coli. This inhibition can be relieved by adding lactose or isopropyl-β-D-thiogalactopyranoside (IPTG). lac repressor encoded by lacI
   3448..3478    -  promoter       lac promoter: promoter for the E. coli lac operon
   3493..3514    -  protein_bind   CAP binding site: CAP binding activates transcription in the presence of cAMP. E. coli catabolite activator protein
   3527..3619    -  CDS            lacI (fragment): lac repressor; lacI; The lac repressor binds to the lac operator to inhibit transcription in E. coli. This inhibition can be relieved by adding lactose or isopropyl-β-D-thiogalactopyranoside (IPTG).
   3802..4390    -  rep_origin     ori: high-copy-number ColE1/pMB1/pBR322/pUC origin of replication
   4561..5421    -  CDS            AmpR: β-lactamase; bla; confers resistance to ampicillin, carbenicillin, and related antibiotics
   5422..5526    -  promoter       AmpR promoter: bla
   5621..5656    +  CDS            rop (fragment): Rop protein, which maintains plasmids at low copy number; rop
   5758..5857    +  misc_feature   bom (fragment): basis of mobility region from pBR322
   5863..21      -  CDS            lacZα (fragment) (across the origin): LacZα fragment of β-galactosidase; lacZ fragment
>Addgene plasmid #115095 | RLK7/KUK2 C12_pECIA2 | addgene full sequence | sequence record 298800 | Addgene NGS Result
GTAAAACGACGGCCAGTGAATTAATTCGTTGCAGGACAGGATGTGGTGCCCGATGTGACTAGCTCTTTGC
TGCAGGCCGTCCTATCCTCTGGTTCCGATAAGAGACCCAGAACTCCGGCCCCCCACCGCCCACCGCCACC
CCCATACATATGTGGTACGCAAGTAAGAGTGCCTGCGCATGCCCCATGTGCCCCACCAAGAGCTTTGCAT
CCCATACAAGTCCCCAAAGTGGAGAACCGAACCAATTCTTCGCGGGCAGAACAAAAGCTTCTGCACACGT
CTCCACTCGAATTTGGAGCCGGCCGGCGTGTGCAAAAGAGGTGAATCGAACGAAAGACCCGTGTGTAAAG
CCGCGTTTCCAAAATGTATAAAACCGAGAGCATCTGGCCAATGTGCATCAGTTGTGGTCAGCAGCAAAAT
CAAGTGAATCATCTCAGTGCAACTAAAGGGGGGATCCGATCTCAATATGAAGTTATGCATATTACTGGCC
GTCGTGGCCTTTGTTGGCCTCTCGCTCGGGTCTTCCGACGATCTCCAAGTCTTACTCAAGCTCAAATCAT
CATTCGCCGATTCCAATCTCGCCGTGTTCGATTCCTGGAAACTGAACTCCGGTATCGGTCCTTGTAGCTT
CATCGGAGTAACCTGTAATTCTAGAGGCAACGTTACAGAGATTGATCTCTCTCGTCGAGGTTTATCTGGG
AATTTTCCATTCGATTCGGTTTGTGAGATTCAGAGTCTCGAGAAACTCTCTCTCGGATTCAATTCACTAT
CTGGAATAATCCCCAGCGATTTGAAAAACTGCACGAGTTTGAAGTATTTGGATCTCGGCAACAATTTATT
CTCCGGTGCTTTCCCTGAGTTCTCATCTTTAAATCAGTTACAGTTTCTGTATCTCAACAACAGCGCTTTT
TCCGGCGTCTTTCCGTGGAAATCGCTCCGAAACGCAACGAGTCTCGTCGTTTTGAGCCTAGGCGATAATC
CGTTTGATGCGACGGCTGATTTCCCGGTGGAGGTTGTTTCTCTGAAGAAACTCTCGTGGCTTTACTTGTC
GAATTGCAGTATCGCCGGAAAAATTCCACCGGCGATTGGAGATTTGACGGAGCTTCGGAATTTGGAGATT
TCCGATAGCGGATTAACCGGAGAGATTCCGTCGGAGATTTCGAAACTTACTAATCTCTGGCAGTTAGAGC
TTTACAACAACTCCTTGACCGGAAAACTTCCTACCGGATTCGGAAACTTGAAGAATCTGACTTACTTGGA
CGCTTCAACAAATCTTCTACAAGGCGATTTATCGGAGCTTAGGTCTCTGACTAATCTCGTTTCACTACAA
ATGTTCGAAAACGAATTCTCCGGTGAGATTCCGCTGGAGTTTGGTGAATTCAAGGATCTCGTGAATCTCT
CTCTGTATACAAACAAGTTAACCGGTTCTCTGCCTCAAGGACTCGGTTCACTTGCTGATTTTGATTTCAT
CGACGCATCAGAGAATCTCTTAACCGGACCGATCCCTCCAGATATGTGCAAGAACGGGAAGATGAAAGCT
CTGCTTCTCCTGCAAAACAACCTCACTGGCTCTATCCCTGAGTCCTACGCTAACTGTTTGACTCTGCAAC
GGTTCAGAGTTAGCGAGAACAACCTCAACGGAACTGTTCCCGCGGGACTTTGGGGATTACCGAAGCTCGA
GATCATCGATATAGAGATGAATAACTTCGAAGGTCCAATCACCGCGGATATAAAGAACGGTAAAATGCTC
GGAGCGTTGTATCTAGGGTTCAACAAGTTGTCTGATGAGCTGCCTGAAGAGATAGGTGACACTGAATCTT
TGACTAAGGTTGAGCTTAACAATAACCGGTTTACCGGGAAGATTCCTAGCTCCATTGGGAAACTCAAAGG
ACTTAGCAGTCTAAAGATGCAGAGCAATGGCTTCTCCGGTGAGATACCTGACTCGATTGGTTCGTGCTCG
ATGCTCAGCGATGTCAACATGGCTCAAAACTCGATATCCGGAGAAATCCCCCACACGCTTGGATCACTCC
CGACGCTCAACGCTTTGAATCTTTCGGACAATAAGTTGTCTGGGAGAATCCCAGAGAGTTTGTCGTCTTT
AAGGCTTAGCCTTCTTGATCTGTCTAACAACAGATTATCAGGTCGTATCCCTCTGAGTTTGTCATCATAT
AATGGTAGCTTCAATGGCAATCCTGGCCTCTGTAGCACGACGATCAAATCGTTTAACCGGTGCATAAATC
CTTCGAGATCGCTGGAGGTGCTGTTCCAGGGACCAGGGAGCGACAAAACTCACACATGCCCACCGTGCCC
AGCACCTGAACTCCTGGGGGGACCGTCAGTCTTCCTCTTCCCCCCAAAACCCAAGGACACCCTCATGATC
TCCCGGACCCCTGAGGTCACATGCGTGGTGGTGGACGTGAGCCACGAAGACCCTGAGGTCAAGTTCAACT
GGTACGTGGACGGCGTGGAGGTGCATAATGCCAAGACAAAGCCGCGGGAGGAGCAGTACAACAGCACGTA
CCGTGTGGTCAGCGTCCTCACCGTCCTGCACCAGGACTGGCTGAATGGCAAGGAGTACAAGTGCAAGGTC
TCCAACAAAGCCCTCCCAGCCCCCATCGAGAAAACCATCTCCAAAGCCAAAGGGCAGCCCCGAGAACCAC
AGGTGTACACCCTGCCCCCATCCCGGGAGGAGATGACCAAGAACCAGGTCAGCCTGACCTGCCTGGTCAA
AGGCTTCTATCCCAGCGACATCGCCGTGGAGTGGGAGAGCAATGGGCAGCCGGAGAACAACTACAAGACC
ACGCCTCCCGTGCTGGACTCCGACGGCTCCTTCTTCCTCTACAGCAAGCTCACCGTGGACAAGAGCAGGT
GGCAGCAGGGGAACGTCTTCTCATGCTCCGTGATGCATGAGGGTCTGCACAACCACTACACGCAGAAGAG
CCTCTCCCTGTCTCCGGGTAAATCTAGAGGGCCCTTCGAAGGTAAGCCTATCCCTAACCCTCTCCTCGGT
CTCGATTCTACGCGTACCGGTCATCATCACCATCACCATTGAGTTTAAACCCGCTGATCAGCCTCGACTG
TGCCTTCTAAGGCCTGAGCTCGCTGATCAGCCTCGATCGAGGATCCAGACATGATAAGATACATTGATGA
GTTTGGACAAACCACAACTAGAATGCAGTGAAAAAAATGCTTTATTTGTGAAATTTGTGATGCTATTGCT
TTATTTGTAACCATTATAAGCTGCAATAAACAAGTTAACAACAACAATTGCATTCATTTTATGTTTCAGG
TTCAGGGGGAGGTGTGGGAGGTTTTTTAAAGCAAGTAAAACCTCTACAAATGTGGTATGGCTGATTATGA
TCAGTCGACCTGCAGGCATGCAAGCTTGGCGTAATCATGGTCATAGCTGTTTCCTGTGTGAAATTGTTAT
CCGCTCACAATTCCACACAACATACGAGCCGGAAGCATAAAGTGTAAAGCCTGGGGTGCCTAATGAGTGA
GCTAACTCACATTAATTGCGTTGCGCTCACTGCCCGCTTTCCAGTCGGGAAACCTGTCGTGCCAGCTGCA
TTAATGAATCGGCCAACGCGCGGGGAGAGGCGGTTTGCGTATTGGGCGCTCTTCCGCTTCCTCGCTCACT
GACTCGCTGCGCTCGGTCGTTCGGCTGCGGCGAGCGGTATCAGCTCACTCAAAGGCGGTAATACGGTTAT
CCACAGAATCAGGGGATAACGCAGGAAAGAACATGTGAGCAAAAGGCCAGCAAAAGGCCAGGAACCGTAA
AAAGGCCGCGTTGCTGGCGTTTTTCCATAGGCTCCGCCCCCCTGACGAGCATCACAAAAATCGACGCTCA
AGTCAGAGGTGGCGAAACCCGACAGGACTATAAAGATACCAGGCGTTTCCCCCTGGAAGCTCCCTCGTGC
GCTCTCCTGTTCCGACCCTGCCGCTTACCGGATACCTGTCCGCCTTTCTCCCTTCGGGAAGCGTGGCGCT
TTCTCATAGCTCACGCTGTAGGTATCTCAGTTCGGTGTAGGTCGTTCGCTCCAAGCTGGGCTGTGTGCAC
GAACCCCCCGTTCAGCCCGACCGCTGCGCCTTATCCGGTAACTATCGTCTTGAGTCCAACCCGGTAAGAC
ACGACTTATCGCCACTGGCAGCAGCCACTGGTAACAGGATTAGCAGAGCGAGGTATGTAGGCGGTGCTAC
AGAGTTCTTGAAGTGGTGGCCTAACTACGGCTACACTAGAAGAACAGTATTTGGTATCTGCGCTCTGCTG
AAGCCAGTTACCTTCGGAAAAAGAGTTGGTAGCTCTTGATCCGGCAAACAAACCACCGCTGGTAGCGGTG
GTTTTTTTGTTTGCAAGCAGCAGATTACGCGCAGAAAAAAAGGATCTCAAGAAGATCCTTTGATCTTTTC
TACGGGGTCTGACGCTCAGTGGAACGAAAACTCACGTTAAGGGATTTTGGTCATGAGATTATCAAAAAGG
ATCTTCACCTAGATCCTTTTAAATTAAAAATGAAGTTTTAAATCAATCTAAAGTATATATGAGTAAACTT
GGTCTGACAGTTACCAATGCTTAATCAGTGAGGCACCTATCTCAGCGATCTGTCTATTTCGTTCATCCAT
AGTTGCCTGACTCCCCGTCGTGTAGATAACTACGATACGGGAGGGCTTACCATCTGGCCCCAGTGCTGCA
ATGATACCGCGAGACCCACGCTCACCGGCTCCAGATTTATCAGCAATAAACCAGCCAGCCGGAAGGGCCG
AGCGCAGAAGTGGTCCTGCAACTTTATCCGCCTCCATCCAGTCTATTAATTGTTGCCGGGAAGCTAGAGT
AAGTAGTTCGCCAGTTAATAGTTTGCGCAACGTTGTTGCCATTGCTACAGGCATCGTGGTGTCACGCTCG
TCGTTTGGTATGGCTTCATTCAGCTCCGGTTCCCAACGATCAAGGCGAGTTACATGATCCCCCATGTTGT
GCAAAAAAGCGGTTAGCTCCTTCGGTCCTCCGATCGTTGTCAGAAGTAAGTTGGCCGCAGTGTTATCACT
CATGGTTATGGCAGCACTGCATAATTCTCTTACTGTCATGCCATCCGTAAGATGCTTTTCTGTGACTGGT
GAGTACTCAACCAAGTCATTCTGAGAATAGTGTATGCGGCGACCGAGTTGCTCTTGCCCGGCGTCAATAC
GGGATAATACCGCGCCACATAGCAGAACTTTAAAAGTGCTCATCATTGGAAAACGTTCTTCGGGGCGAAA
ACTCTCAAGGATCTTACCGCTGTTGAGATCCAGTTCGATGTAACCCACTCGTGCACCCAACTGATCTTCA
GCATCTTTTACTTTCACCAGCGTTTCTGGGTGAGCAAAAACAGGAAGGCAAAATGCCGCAAAAAAGGGAA
TAAGGGCGACACGGAAATGTTGAATACTCATACTCTTCCTTTTTCAATATTATTGAAGCATTTATCAGGG
TTATTGTCTCATGAGCGGATACATATTTGAATGTATTTAGAAAAATAAACAAATAGGGGTTCCGCGCACA
TTTCCCCGAAAAGTGCCACCTGACGTCTAAGAAACCATTATTATCATGACATTAACCTATAAAAATAGGC
GTATCACGAGGCCCTTTCGTCTCGCGCGTTTCGGTGATGACGGTGAAAACCTCTGACACATGCAGCTCCC
GGAGACGGTCACAGCTTGTCTGTAAGCGGATGCCGGGAGCAGACAAGCCCGTCAGGGCGCGTCAGCGGGT
GTTGGCGGGTGTCGGGGCTGGCTTAACTATGCGGCATCAGAGCAGATTGTACTGAGAGTGCACCATATGC
GGTGTGAAATACCGCACAGATGCGTAAGGAGAAAATACCGCATCAGGCGCCATTCGCCATTCAGGCTGCG
CAACTGTTGGGAAGGGCGATCGGTGCGGGCCTCTTCGCTATTACGCCAGCTGGCGAAAGGGGGATGTGCT
GCAAGGCGATTAAGTTGGGTAACGCCAGGGTTTTCCCAGTCACGACGTT
